Addgene plasmid #61200: pCMU-PLAr
Purpose: Fluorescent reporter for plastids MtRubisco1sp-mCherry expressed under AtUBQ10 promoter
Depositing lab: Maria Harrison. Depositing organization: Boyce Thompson Institute for Plant Research, Inc. Publication: A set of fluorescent protein-based markers expressed from constitutive and arbuscular mycorrhiza-inducible promoters to label organelles, membranes and cytoskeletal elements in Medicago truncatula. Ivanov S, Harrison MJ. Plant J. 2014 Oct 20. doi: 10.1111/tpj.12706. PubMed 25329881.
Backbone
  Vector backbone: pKm43GW
  Backbone manufacturer: VIB
  Vector type: Plant Expression
  Selectable markers: Kanamycin
Growth in bacteria
  Bacterial resistance: Spectinomycin, 50 μg/mL
  Growth temperature: 37°C
  Growth strain: DH5alpha
  Copy number: High Copy
Gene/Insert
  Gene/Insert name: MtRubisco1sp-mCherry
  Insert size (bp): 951
  Promoter: AtUBQ10
  Tag / fusion protein: mCherry
  Cloning method: Gateway Cloning
  Sequencing primers: 5′ ATGGCTTTGATCTCCTCCG; 3′ TTACTTGTACAGCTCGTCCATG
Terms and licenses: Academic/Nonprofit Terms; Industry Terms: Not Available to Industry
How to cite: pCMU-PLAr was a gift from Maria Harrison (Addgene plasmid # 61200 ; http://n2t.net/addgene:61200 ; RRID:Addgene_61200)
