[The description below was written by a language model from this plasmid's Addgene catalogue record and pLannotate feature annotations shown in this document.]
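Description:
pCMU-PLAr is a plant expression binary vector built on the pKm43GW MultiSite Gateway destination backbone, designed for Agrobacterium-mediated delivery of a red fluorescent plastid marker. The backbone carries a ColE1/pMB1-type high-copy origin with the pBR322 bom site for propagation in E. coli, and the pVS1 replication and stability functions (oriV, RepA, StaA) that allow maintenance in Agrobacterium. Bacterial selection is by spectinomycin through the aadA (SmR) gene. Small annotated fragments of gentamicin acetyltransferase, an integrase, rop and lacZα appear to be backbone remnants rather than functional parts.

Between the nopaline-type left and right T-DNA borders lie two cassettes. Near the left border, an nptII (neo) gene driven by the NOS promoter and ended by the NOS terminator provides kanamycin selection of transformed plant tissue. The reporter cassette was assembled by Gateway recombination. The roughly 2 kb region between attB4 and attB1 is not annotated in the feature table, but its position matches the AtUBQ10 (Arabidopsis ubiquitin 10) promoter named in the catalogue entry. Between attB1 and attB2 sits the 951 bp insert, in which an N-terminal portion of a Rubisco small subunit, described as the Medicago truncatula Rubisco signal peptide (the annotation tool matched it to the homologous pea protein), is fused to mCherry. A CaMV polyadenylation signal follows. The Rubisco-derived targeting sequence directs mCherry into plastids, and the ubiquitin promoter gives constitutive expression.

The plasmid belongs to a set of fluorescent organelle, membrane and cytoskeleton markers developed for Medicago truncatula, and it is used to visualise plastids in live-cell imaging.
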