Features (pLannotate 1.2.2; 23 found; start..end, strand, type, name):
    239..263     +  misc_feature   LB T-DNA repeat: left border repeat from nopaline C58 T-DNA
    356..608     -  terminator     NOS terminator: nopaline synthase terminator and poly(A) signal
    651..1442    -  CDS            neo: KKA2_KLEPN - Also known as kan, nptII. Experimental evidence at protein level: Swiss-Prot protein existence level 1. Resistance to kanamycin, neomycin, paromomycin, ribostamycin, butirosin and gentamicin B. From Klebsiella pneumoniae.
   1476..1655    -  promoter       NOS promoter: nopaline synthase promoter
   1745..1766    +  misc_feature   MCS (fragment): pUC18/19 multiple cloning site
   1828..1848    +  protein_bind   attB4: mutant version of attB; core recombination site for the Gateway® BP reaction BP Clonase™
   3836..3856    +  protein_bind   attB1: mutant version of attB; core recombination site for the Gateway® BP reaction BP Clonase™
   3862..4104    +  CDS            RBCS.3A (fragment): RBS3_PEA - Experimental evidence at protein level: Swiss-Prot protein existence level 1. RuBisCO catalyzes two reactions: the carboxylation of D- ribulose 1,5-bisphosphate, the primary event in carbon dioxide fixation, as well as the oxidative fragmentation of the pentose substrate. Both reactions occur simultaneously and in competition at the same active site. Although the small subunit is not catalytic it is essential for maximal activity (Probable). Binds to abscisic acid (ABA); only half of the possible binding sites are occupied in the crystal; and there are indications this is a low affi
   4102..4809    +  CDS            mCherry: mCherry is a basic (constitutively fluorescent) red fluorescent protein published in 2004, derived from Discosoma sp.. It is reported to be a very rapidly-maturing monomer with low acid sensitivity.
   4817..4837    -  protein_bind   attB2: mutant version of attB; core recombination site for the Gateway® BP reaction BP Clonase™
   4905..5064    +  polyA_signal   CaMV poly(A) signal (fragment): cauliflower mosaic virus polyadenylation signal
   5093..5133    +  CDS            lacZα (fragment): LacZα fragment of β-galactosidase; lacZ fragment
   5202..5226    +  misc_feature   RB T-DNA repeat: right border repeat from nopaline C58 T-DNA
   5565..5966    +  CDS            Y4CG_SINFN (fragment): Protein inferred from homology: Swiss-Prot protein existence level 3. From Sinorhizobium fredii (strain NBRC 101917 / NGR234).
   6526..7155    +  CDS            pVS1 StaA: stability protein from the Pseudomonas plasmid pVS1 (Heeb et al., 2000)
   7588..8656    +  CDS            pVS1 RepA (fragment): replication protein from the Pseudomonas plasmid pVS1 (Heeb et al., 2000)
   8722..8916    +  rep_origin     pVS1 oriV: origin of replication for the Pseudomonas plasmid pVS1 (Heeb et al., 2000)
   9119..9158    +  CDS            rop (fragment): Rop protein, which maintains plasmids at low copy number; rop
   9260..9400    +  misc_feature   bom: basis of mobility region from pBR322
   9586..10174   -  rep_origin     ori: high-copy-number ColE1/pMB1/pBR322/pUC origin of replication
  10418..11205   -  CDS            SmR (fragment): aminoglycoside adenylyltransferase (Murphy, 1985); aadA; confers resistance to spectinomycin and streptomycin
  11216..11272   -  CDS            GmR (fragment): gentamycin acetyltransferase; aacC1; confers resistance to gentamycin
  11362..1       +  CDS            int (fragment) (across the origin): INT2_ECOLX - Protein inferred from homology: Swiss-Prot protein existence level 3. Putative integrase believed to be involved in the insertion of antibiotic resistance genes into plasmids and transposons. From Escherichia coli.
>Addgene plasmid #61200 | pCMU-PLAr | depositor full sequence | sequence record 100582 | pCMU-PLAr sequence 11498 bps
TGATCACAGGCAGCAACGCTCTGTCATCGTTACAATCAACATGCTACCCTCCGCGAGATCATCCGTGTTT
CAAACCCGGCAGCTTAGTTGCCGTTCTTCCGAATAGCATCGGTAACATGAGCAAAGTCTGCCGCCTTACA
ACGGCTCTCCCGCTGACGCCGTCCCGGACTGATGGGCTGCCTGTATCGAGTGGTGATTTTGTGCCGAGCT
GCCGGTCGGGGAGCTGTTGGCTGGCTGGTGGCAGGATATATTGTGGTGTAAACAAATTGACGCTTAGACA
ACTTAATAACACATTGCGGACGTTTTTAATGTACTGAATTAACGCCGAATTGAATTATCAGCTTGCATGC
CGGTCGATCTAGTAACATAGATGACACCGCGCGCGATAATTTATCCTAGTTTGCGCGCTATATTTTGTTT
TCTATCGCGTATTAAATGTATAATTGCGGGACTCTAATCATAAAAACCCATCTCATAAATAACGTCATGC
ATTACATGTTAATTATTACATGCTTAACGTAATTCAACAGAAATTATATGATAATCATCGCAAGACCGGC
AACAGGATTCAATCTTAAGAAACTTTATTGCCAAATGTTTGAACGATCTGCTTGACTCTAGCTAGAGTCC
GAACCCCAGAGTCCCGCTCAGAAGAACTCGTCAAGAAGGCGATAGAAGGCGATGCGCTGCGAATCGGGAG
CGGCGATACCGTAAAGCACGAGGAAGCGGTCAGCCCATTCGCCGCCAAGCTCTTCAGCAATATCACGGGT
AGCCAACGCTATGTCCTGATAGCGGTCCGCCACACCCAGCCGGCCACAGTCGATGAATCCAGAAAAGCGG
CCATTTTCCACCATGATATTCGGCAAGCAGGCATCGCCGTGGGTCACGACGAGATCCTCGCCGTCGGGCA
TCCGCGCCTTGAGCCTGGCGAACAGTTCGGCTGGCGCGAGCCCCTGATGCTCTTCGTCCAGATCATCCTG
ATCGACAAGACCGGCTTCCATCCGAGTACGTGCTCGCTCGATGCGATGTTTCGCTTGGTGGTCGAATGGG
CAGGTAGCCGGATCAAGCGTATGCAGCCGCCGCATTGCATCAGCCATGATGGATACTTTCTCGGCAGGAG
CAAGGTGAGATGACAGGAGATCCTGCCCCGGCACTTCGCCCAATAGCAGCCAGTCCCTTCCCGCTTCAGT
GACAACGTCGAGCACAGCTGCGCAAGGAACGCCCGTCGTGGCCAGCCACGATAGCCGCGCTGCCTCGTCT
TGGAGTTCATTCAGGGCACCGGACAGGTCGGTCTTGACAAAAAGAACCGGGCGCCCCTGCGCTGACAGCC
GGAACACGGCGGCATCAGAGCAGCCGATTGTCTGTTGTGCCCAGTCATAGCCGAATAGCCTCTCCACCCA
AGCGGCCGGAGAACCTGCGTGCAATCCATCTTGTTCAATCATGCCTCGATCGAGTTGAGAGTGAATATGA
GACTCTAATTGGATACCGAGGGGAATTTATGGAACGTCAGTGGAGCATTTTTGACAAGAAATATTTGCTA
GCTGATAGTGACCTTAGGCGACTTTTGAACGCGCAATAATGGTTTCTGACGTATGTGCTTAGCTCATTAA
ACTCCAGAAACCCGCGGCTGAGTGGCTCCTTCAACGTTGCGGTTCTGTCAGTTCCAAACGTAAAACGGCT
TGTCCCGCGTCATCGGCGGGGGTCATAACGTGACTCCCTTAATTCTCATGTATGATAATTCGAGGGTACC
CGGGGATCCTCTAGAGGGCCCGAGCGGATAACAATTTCACACAGGAAACAGCTATGACCATGATTACGCC
AAGCTATCAACTTTGTATAGAAAAGTTGAGTCTAGCTCAACAGAGCTTTTAACCCAAATTGGTACAATAG
AATACAACTTTAGATCATAATTCTCAAAAGAAAGAGATTCCTTAGCTATTCTATCTGCCACTCCATTTCC
TTCTCGGCTTGTATGCACAAGCATAAAATCCTCAAACTTGCTAAGTAGATACTTTATGTCTTGGATAATT
GGATTGAGACTTGACAAGCATAACTTTCATGTAACCAAAGACACAAGTTGCTGAGAATCCACCTCAAAAA
TGATCTTCCTATAATTGAATCGGGATAATGACAGCACAGCCCATCTAAGAGCCTCCACTTCTACTTCCAG
CACGCTTCTTACTTTTACCACAGCTCTTGCACCTAACCATAACACCTTCCCTGTATGATCGCGAAGCACC
CACCCTAAGCCACATTTTAATCCTTCTGTTGGCCATGCCCCATCAAAGTTGCACTTAACCCAAGATTGTG
GTGGAGCTTCCCATGTTTCTCGTCTGTCCCGACGGTGTTGTGGTTGGTGCTTTCCTTACATTCTGAGCCT
CTTTCCTTCTAATCCACTCATCTGCATCTTCTTGTGTCCTTACTAATACCTCATTGGTTCCAAATTCCCT
CCCTTTAAGCACCAGCTCGTTTCTGTTCTTCCACAGCCTCCCAAGTATCCAAGGGACTAAAGCCTCCACA
TTCTTCAGATCAGGATATTCTTGTTTAAGATGTTGAACTCTATGGAGGTTTGTATGAACTGATGATCTAG
GACCGGATAAGTTCCCTTCTTCATAGCGAACTTATTCAAAGAATGTTTTGTGTATCATTCTTGTTACATT
GTTATTAATGAAAAAATATTATTGGTCATTGGACTGAACACGAGTGTTAAATATGGACCAGGCCCCAAAT
AAGATCCATTGATATATGAATTAAATAACAAGAATAAATCGAGTCACCAAACCACTTGCCTTTTTTAACG
AGACTTGTTCACCAACTTGATACAAAAGTCATTATCCTATGCAAATCAATAATCATACAAAAATATCCAA
TAACACTAAAAAATTAAAAGAAATGGATAATTTCACAATATGTTATACGATAAAGAAGTTACTTTTCCAA
GAAATTCACTGATTTTATAAGCCCACTTGCATTAGATAAATGGCAAAAAAAAACAAAAAGGAAAAGAAAT
AAAGCACGAAGAATTCTAGAAAATACGAAATACGCTTCAATGCAGTGGGACCCACGGTTCAATTATTGCC
AATTTTCAGCTCCACCGTATATTTAAAAAATAAAACGATAATGCTAAAAAAATATAAATCGTAACGATCG
TTAAATCTCAACGGCTGGATCTTATGACGACCGTTAGAAATTGTGGTTGTCGACGAGTCAGTAATAAACG
GCGTCAAAGTGGTTGCAGCCGGCACACACGAGTCGTGTTTATCAACTCAAAGCACAAATACTTTTCCTCA
ACCTAAAAATAAGGCAATTAGCCAAAAACAACTTTGCGTGTAAACAACGCTCAATACACGTGTCATTTTA
TTATTAGCTATTGCTTCACCGCCTTAGCTTTCTCGTGACCTAGTCGTCCTCGTCTTTTCTTCTTCTTCTT
CTATAAAACAATACCCAAAGAGCTCTTCTTCTTCACAATTCAGATTTCAATTTCTCAAAATCTTAAAAAC
TTTCTCTCAATTCTCTCTACCGTGATCAAGGTAAATTTCTGTGTTCGTTATTCTCTCAAAATCTTCGATT
TTGTTTTCGTTCGATCCCAATTTCGTATATGTTCTTTGGTTTAGATTCTGTTAATCTTAGATCGAAGACG
ATTTTCTGGGTTTGATCGTTAGATATCATCTTAATTCTCGATTAGGGTTTCATAGATATCATCCGATTTG
TTCAAATAATTTGAGTTTTGTCGAATAATTACTCTTCGATTTGTGATTTCTATCTAGATCTGGTGTTAGT
TTCTAGTTTGTGCGATCGAATTTGTCGATTAATCTGAGTTTTTCTGATTAACAGGCAAGTTTGTACAAAA
AAGCAGGCTTCATGGCTTTGATCTCCTCCGCCGCTGTCACCACCGTTAACCGCGTCTCCGCTAACTTGGT
TGCTCCATTCACCGGTCTCAAATCCTCAGCTGGTTTCCCAGTGACCAAGAAGACCAACAATGACATTACC
TCCATCACAAGCAATGGTGGAAGAGTGAACTGTATGCAGGTTTGGCCACCAATTGGCAAGAAGAAGTTTG
AAACACTTTCATACCTTCCACCCCTTACTGAGGATCAATTGATGGTGAGCAAGGGCGAGGAGGATAACAT
GGCCATCATCAAGGAGTTCATGCGCTTCAAGGTGCACATGGAGGGCTCCGTGAACGGCCACGAGTTCGAG
ATCGAGGGCGAGGGCGAGGGCCGCCCCTACGAGGGCACCCAGACCGCCAAGCTGAAGGTGACCAAGGGTG
GCCCCCTGCCCTTCGCCTGGGACATCCTGTCCCCTCAGTTCATGTACGGCTCCAAGGCCTACGTGAAGCA
CCCCGCCGACATCCCCGACTACTTGAAGCTGTCCTTCCCCGAGGGCTTCAAGTGGGAGCGCGTGATGAAC
TTCGAGGACGGCGGCGTGGTGACCGTGACCCAGGACTCCTCCCTGCAGGACGGCGAGTTCATCTACAAGG
TGAAGCTGCGCGGCACCAACTTCCCCTCCGACGGCCCCGTAATGCAGAAGAAGACCATGGGCTGGGAGGC
CTCCTCCGAGCGGATGTACCCCGAGGACGGCGCCCTGAAGGGCGAGATCAAGCAGAGGCTGAAGCTGAAG
GACGGCGGCCACTACGACGCTGAGGTCAAGACCACCTACAAGGCCAAGAAGCCCGTGCAGCTGCCCGGCG
CCTACAACGTCAACATCAAGTTGGACATCACCTCCCACAACGAGGACTACACCATCGTGGAACAGTACGA
ACGCGCCGAGGGCCGCCACTCCACCGGCGGCATGGACGAGCTGTACAAGTAAGACCCAGCTTTCTTGTAC
AAAGTGGAATAAGCGGCCATGCTAGAGTCCGCAAAAATCACCAGTCTCTCTCTACAAATCTATCTCTCTC
TATTTTTCTCCAGAATAATGTGTGAGTAGTTCCCAGATAAGGGAATTAGGGTTCTTATAGGGTTTCGCTC
ATGTGTTGAGCATATAAGAAACCCTTAGTATGTATTTGTATTTGTAAAATACTTCTATCAATAAAATTTC
TAATTCCTAAAACCAAAATCCAGTGACGCAACTTTATTATACATAGTTGATAATTCACTGGCCGTCGTTT
TACAACGTCGTGACTGGGAAAACGAGCTCAAGCTTAGCTTGAGCTTGGATCAGATTGTCGTTTCCCGCCT
TCAGTTTAAACTATCAGTGTTTGACAGGATATATTGGCGGGTAAACCTAAGAGAAAAGAGCGTTTATTAG
AATAACGGATATTTAAAAGGGCGTGAAAAGGTTTATCCGTTCGTCCATTTGTATGTGCATGCCAACCACA
GGGTTCCCCTCGGGATCAAAGTACTTTGATCCAACCCCTCCGCTGCTATAGTGCAGTCGGCTTCTGACGT
TCAGTGCAGCCGTCTTCTGAAAACGACATGTCGCACAAGTCCTAAGTTACGCGACAGGCTGCCGCCCTGC
CCTTTTCCTGGCGTTTTCTTGTCGCGTGTTTTAGTCGCATAAAGTAGAATACTTGCGACTAGAACCGGAG
ACATTACGCCATGAACAAGAGCGCCGCCGCTGGCCTGCTGGGCTATGCCCGCGTCAGCACCGACGACCAG
GACTTGACCAACCAACGGGCCGAACTGCACGCGGCCGGCTGCACCAAGCTGTTTTCCGAGAAGATCACCG
GCACCAGGCGCGACCGCCCGGAGCTGGCCAGGATGCTTGACCACCTACGCCCTGGCGACGTTGTGACAGT
GACCAGGCTAGACCGCCTGGCCCGCAGCACCCGCGACCTACTGGACATTGCCGAGCGCATCCAGGAGGCC
GGCGCGGGCCTGCGTAGCCTGGCAGAGCCGTGGGCCGACACCACCACGCCGGCCGGCCGCATGGTGTTGA
CCGTGTTCGCCGGCATTGCCGAGTTCGAGCGTTCCCTAATCATCGACCGCACCCGGAGCGGGCGCGAGGC
CGCCAAGGCCCGAGGCGTGAAGTTTGGCCCCCGCCCTACCCTCACCCCGGCACAGATCGCGCACGCCCGC
GAGCTGATCGACCAGGAAGGCCGCACCGTGAAAGAGGCGGCTGCACTGCTTGGCGTGCATCGCTCGACCC
TGTACCGCGCACTTGAGCGCAGCGAGGAAGTGACGCCCACCGAGGCCAGGCGGCGCGGTGCCTTCCGTGA
GGACGCATTGACCGAGGCCGACGCCCTGGCGGCCGCCGAGAATGAACGCCAAGAGGAACAAGCATGAAAC
CGCACCAGGACGGCCAGGACGAACCGTTTTTCATTACCGAAGAGATCGAGGCGGAGATGATCGCGGCCGG
GTACGTGTTCGAGCCGCCCGCGCACGTCTCAACCGTGCGGCTGCATGAAATCCTGGCCGGTTTGTCTGAT
GCCAAGCTGGCGGCCTGGCCGGCCAGCTTGGCCGCTGAAGAAACCGAGCGCCGCCGTCTAAAAAGGTGAT
GTGTATTTGAGTAAAACAGCTTGCGTCATGCGGTCGCTGCGTATATGATGCGATGAGTAAATAAACAAAT
ACGCAAGGGGAACGCATGAAGGTTATCGCTGTACTTAACCAGAAAGGCGGGTCAGGCAAGACGACCATCG
CAACCCATCTAGCCCGCGCCCTGCAACTCGCCGGGGCCGATGTTCTGTTAGTCGATTCCGATCCCCAGGG
CAGTGCCCGCGATTGGGCGGCCGTGCGGGAAGATCAACCGCTAACCGTTGTCGGCATCGACCGCCCGACG
ATTGACCGCGACGTGAAGGCCATCGGCCGGCGCGACTTCGTAGTGATCGACGGAGCGCCCCAGGCGGCGG
ACTTGGCTGTGTCCGCGATCAAGGCAGCCGACTTCGTGCTGATTCCGGTGCAGCCAAGCCCTTACGACAT
ATGGGCCACCGCCGACCTGGTGGAGCTGGTTAAGCAGCGCATTGAGGTCACGGATGGAAGGCTACAAGCG
GCCTTTGTCGTGTCGCGGGCGATCAAAGGCACGCGCATCGGCGGTGAGGTTGCCGAGGCGCTGGCCGGGT
ACGAGCTGCCCATTCTTGAGTCCCGTATCACGCAGCGCGTGAGCTACCCAGGCACTGCCGCCGCCGGCAC
AACCGTTCTTGAATCAGAACCCGAGGGCGACGCTGCCCGCGAGGTCCAGGCGCTGGCCGCTGAAATTAAA
TCAAAACTCATTTGAGTTAATGAGGTAAAGAGAAAATGAGCAAAAGCACAAACACGCTAAGTGCCGGCCG
TCCGAGCGCACGCAGCAGCAAGGCTGCAACGTTGGCCAGCCTGGCAGACACGCCAGCCATGAAGCGGGTC
AACTTTCAGTTGCCGGCGGAGGATCACACCAAGCTGAAGATGTACGCGGTACGCCAAGGCAAGACCATTA
CCGAGCTGCTATCTGAATACATCGCGCAGCTACCAGAGTAAATGAGCAAATGAATAAATGAGTAGATGAA
TTTTAGCGGCTAAAGGAGGCGGCATGGAAAATCAAGAACAACCAGGCACCGACGCCGTGGAATGCCCCAT
GTGTGGAGGAACGGGCGGTTGGCCAGGCGTAAGCGGCTGGGTTGTCTGCCGGCCCTGCAATGGCACTGGA
ACCCCCAAGCCCGAGGAATCGGCGTGACGGTCGCAAACCATCCGGCCCGGTACAAATCGGCGCGGCGCTG
GGTGATGACCTGGTGGAGAAGTTGAAGGCCGCGCAGGCCGCCCAGCGGCAACGCATCGAGGCAGAAGCAC
GCCCCGGTGAATCGTGGCAAGCGGCCGCTGATCGAATCCGCAAAGAATCCCGGCAACCGCCGGCAGCCGG
TGCGCCGTCGATTAGGAAGCCGCCCAAGGGCGACGAGCAACCAGATTTTTTCGTTCCGATGCTCTATGAC
GTGGGCACCCGCGATAGTCGCAGCATCATGGACGTGGCCGTTTTCCGTCTGTCGAAGCGTGACCGACGAG
CTGGCGAGGTGATCCGCTACGAGCTTCCAGACGGGCACGTAGAGGTTTCCGCAGGGCCGGCCGGCATGGC
CAGTGTGTGGGATTACGACCTGGTACTGATGGCGGTTTCCCATCTAACCGAATCCATGAACCGATACCGG
GAAGGGAAGGGAGACAAGCCCGGCCGCGTGTTCCGTCCACACGTTGCGGACGTACTCAAGTTCTGCCGGC
GAGCCGATGGCGGAAAGCAGAAAGACGACCTGGTAGAAACCTGCATTCGGTTAAACACCACGCACGTTGC
CATGCAGCGTACGAAGAAGGCCAAGAACGGCCGCCTGGTGACGGTATCCGAGGGTGAAGCCTTGATTAGC
CGCTACAAGATCGTAAAGAGCGAAACCGGGCGGCCGGAGTACATCGAGATCGAGCTAGCTGATTGGATGT
ACCGCGAGATCACAGAAGGCAAGAACCCGGACGTGCTGACGGTTCACCCCGATTACTTTTTGATCGATCC
CGGCATCGGCCGTTTTCTCTACCGCCTGGCACGCCGCGCCGCAGGCAAGGCAGAAGCCAGATGGTTGTTC
AAGACGATCTACGAACGCAGTGGCAGCGCCGGAGAGTTCAAGAAGTTCTGTTTCACCGTGCGCAAGCTGA
TCGGGTCAAATGACCTGCCGGAGTACGATTTGAAGGAGGAGGCGGGGCAGGCTGGCCCGATCCTAGTCAT
GCGCTACCGCAACCTGATCGAGGGCGAAGCATCCGCCGGTTCCTAATGTACGGAGCAGATGCTAGGGCAA
ATTGCCCTAGCAGGGGAAAAAGGTCGAAAAGGTCTCTTTCCTGTGGATAGCACGTACATTGGGAACCCAA
AGCCGTACATTGGGAACCGGAACCCGTACATTGGGAACCCAAAGCCGTACATTGGGAACCGGTCACACAT
GTAAGTGACTGATATAAAAGAGAAAAAAGGCGATTTTTCCGCCTAAAACTCTTTAAAACTTATTAAAACT
CTTAAAACCCGCCTGGCCTGTGCATAACTGTCTGGCCAGCGCACAGCCGAAGAGCTGCAAAAAGCGCCTA
CCCTTCGGTCGCTGCGCTCCCTACGCCCCGCCGCTTCGCGTCGGCCTATCGCGGCCGCTGGCCGCTCAAA
AATGGCTGGCCTACGGCCAGGCAATCTACCAGGGCGCGGACAAGCCGCGCCGTCGCCACTCGACCGCCGG
CGCCCACATCAAGGCACCCTGCCTCGCGCGTTTCGGTGATGACGGTGAAAACCTCTGACACATGCAGCTC
CCGGAGACGGTCACAGCTTGTCTGTAAGCGGATGCCGGGAGCAGACAAGCCCGTCAGGGCGCGTCAGCGG
GTGTTGGCGGGTGTCGGGGCGCAGCCATGACCCAGTCACGTAGCGATAGCGGAGTGTATACTGGCTTAAC
TATGCGGCATCAGAGCAGATTGTACTGAGAGTGCACCATATGCGGTGTGAAATACCGCACAGATGCGTAA
GGAGAAAATACCGCATCAGGCGCTCTTCCGCTTCCTCGCTCACTGACTCGCTGCGCTCGGTCGTTCGGCT
GCGGCGAGCGGTATCAGCTCACTCAAAGGCGGTAATACGGTTATCCACAGAATCAGGGGATAACGCAGGA
AAGAACATGTGAGCAAAAGGCCAGCAAAAGGCCAGGAACCGTAAAAAGGCCGCGTTGCTGGCGTTTTTCC
ATAGGCTCCGCCCCCCTGACGAGCATCACAAAAATCGACGCTCAAGTCAGAGGTGGCGAAACCCGACAGG
ACTATAAAGATACCAGGCGTTTCCCCCTGGAAGCTCCCTCGTGCGCTCTCCTGTTCCGACCCTGCCGCTT
ACCGGATACCTGTCCGCCTTTCTCCCTTCGGGAAGCGTGGCGCTTTCTCATAGCTCACGCTGTAGGTATC
TCAGTTCGGTGTAGGTCGTTCGCTCCAAGCTGGGCTGTGTGCACGAACCCCCCGTTCAGCCCGACCGCTG
CGCCTTATCCGGTAACTATCGTCTTGAGTCCAACCCGGTAAGACACGACTTATCGCCACTGGCAGCAGCC
ACTGGTAACAGGATTAGCAGAGCGAGGTATGTAGGCGGTGCTACAGAGTTCTTGAAGTGGTGGCCTAACT
ACGGCTACACTAGAAGGACAGTATTTGGTATCTGCGCTCTGCTGAAGCCAGTTACCTTCGGAAAAAGAGT
TGGTAGCTCTTGATCCGGCAAACAAACCACCGCTGGTAGCGGTGGTTTTTTTGTTTGCAAGCAGCAGATT
ACGCGCAGAAAAAAAGGATCTCAAGAAGATCCTTTGATCTTTTCTACGGGGTCTGACGCTCAGTGGAACG
AAAACTCACGTTAAGGGATTTTGGTCATGCATGATATATCTCCCAATTTGTGTAGGGCTTATTATGCACG
CTTAAAAATAATAAAAGCAGACTTGACCTGATAGTTTGGCTGTGAGCAATTATGTGCTTAGTGCATCTAA
TCGCTTGAGTTAACGCCGGCGAAGCGGCGTCGGCTTGAACGAATTTCTAGCTAGACATTATTTGCCGACT
ACCTTGGTGATCTCGCCTTTCACGTAGTGGACAAATTCTTCCAACTGATCTGCGCGCGAGGCCAAGCGAT
CTTCTTCTTGTCCAAGATAAGCCTGTCTAGCTTCAAGTATGACGGGCTGATACTGGGCCGGCAGGCGCTC
CATTGCCCAGTCGGCAGCGACATCCTTCGGCGCGATTTTGCCGGTTACTGCGCTGTACCAAATGCGGGAC
AACGTAAGCACTACATTTCGCTCATCGCCAGCCCAGTCGGGCGGCGAGTTCCATAGCGTTAAGGTTTCAT
TTAGCGCCTCAAATAGATCCTGTTCAGGAACCGGATCAAAGAGTTCCTCCGCCGCTGGACCTACCAAGGC
AACGCTATGTTCTCTTGCTTTTGTCAGCAAGATAGCCAGATCAATGTCGATCGTGGCTGGCTCGAAGATA
CCTGCAAGAATGTCATTGCGCTGCCATTCTCCAAATTGCAGTTCGCGCTTAGCTGGATAACGCCACGGAA
TGATGTCGTCGTGCACAACAATGGTGACTTCTACAGCGCGGAGAATCTCGCTCTCTCCAGGGGAAGCCGA
AGTTTCCAAAAGGTCGTTGATCAAAGCTCGCCGCGTTGTTTCATCAAGCCTTACGGTCACCGTAACCAGC
AAATCAATATCACTGTGTGGCTTCAGGCCGCCATCCACTGCGGAGCCGTACAAATGTACGGCCAGCAACG
TCGGTTCGAGATGGCGCTCGATGACGCCAACTACCTCTGATAGTTGAGTCGATACTTCGGCGATCACCGC
TTCCCCCATGATGTTTAACTTTGTTTTAGGGCGACTGCCCTGCTGCGTAACATCGTTGCTGCTCCATAAC
ATCAAACATCGACCCACGGCGTAACGCGCTTGCTGCTTGGATGCCCGAGGCATAGACTGTACCCCAAAAA
AACATGTCATAACAAGAAGCCATGAAAACCGCCACTGCGCCGTTACCACCGCTGCGTTCGGTCAAGGTTC
TGGACCAGTTGCGTGACGGCAGTTACGCTACTTGCATTACAGCTTACGAACCGAACGAGGCTTATGTCCA
CTGGGTTCGTGCCCGAAT
