>Addgene plasmid #61200 | pCMU-PLAr | addgene partial sequence | sequence record 104496 | Mombaerts mRFPup 5'-GTGGCCGTTCACGGAGCCCTCCATG-3'
CGCCCTTGCTCACCATCAATTGATCCTCAGTAAGGGGTGGAAGGTATGAAAGTGTTTCAAACTTCTTCTT
GCCAATTGGTGGCCAAACCTGCATACAGTTCACTCTTCCACCATTGCTTGTGATGGAGGTAATGTCATTG
TTGGTCTTCTTGGTCACTGGGAAACCAGCTGAGGATTTGAGACCGGTGAATGGAGCAACCAAGTTAGCGG
AGACGCGGTTAACGGTGGTGACAGCGGCGGAGGAGATCAAAGCCATGAAGCCTGCTTTTTTGTACAAACT
TGCCTGTTAATCAGAAAAACTCAGATTAATCGACAAATTCGATCGCACAAACTAGAAACTAACACCAGAT
CTAGATAGAAATCACAAATCGAAGAGTAATTATTCGACAAAACTCAAATTATTTGAACAAATCGGATGAT
ATCTATGAAACCCTAATCGAGAATTAAGATGATATCTAACGATCAAACCCAGAAAATCGTCTTCGATCTA
AGATTAACAGAATCTAAACCAAAGAACATATACGAAATTGGGATCGAACGAAAACAAAATCGAAGATTTT
GAGAGAATAACGAACACAGAAATTTACCTTGATCACGGTAGAGAGAATTGAGAGAAAGTTTTTAAGATTT
TGAGAAATTGAAATCTGAATTGTGAAGAAGAAGAG
